>Addgene plasmid #51609 | pMSCVpuro-hAIM2-DsRed monomer | depositor full sequence | sequence record 78893 | pMSCVpuro-hAIM2-DsRed monomer sequence 8009 bps
TGAAAGACCCCACCTGTAGGTTTGGCAAGCTAGCTTAAGTAACGCCATTTTGCAAGGCATGGAAAATACA
TAACTGAGAATAGAGAAGTTCAGATCAAGGTTAGGAACAGAGAGACAGCAGAATATGGGCCAAACAGGAT
ATCTGTGGTAAGCAGTTCCTGCCCCGGCTCAGGGCCAAGAACAGATGGTCCCCAGATGCGGTCCCGCCCT
CAGCAGTTTCTAGAGAACCATCAGATGTTTCCAGGGTGCCCCAAGGACCTGAAATGACCCTGTGCCTTAT
TTGAACTAACCAATCAGTTCGCTTCTCGCTTCTGTTCGCGCGCTTCTGCTCCCCGAGCTCAATAAAAGAG
CCCACAACCCCTCACTCGGCGCGCCAGTCCTCCGATAGACTGCGTCGCCCGGGTACCCGTATTCCCAATA
AAGCCTCTTGCTGTTTGCATCCGAATCGTGGACTCGCTGATCCTTGGGAGGGTCTCCTCAGATTGATTGA
CTGCCCACCTCGGGGGTCTTTCATTTGGAGGTTCCACCGAGATTTGGAGACCCCTGCCCAGGGACCACCG
ACCCCCCCGCCGGGAGGTAAGCTGGCCAGCGGTCGTTTCGTGTCTGTCTCTGTCTTTGTGCGTGTTTGTG
CCGGCATCTAATGTTTGCGCCTGCGTCTGTACTAGTTAGCTAACTAGCTCTGTATCTGGCGGACCCGTGG
TGGAACTGACGAGTTCTGAACACCCGGCCGCAACCCTGGGAGACGTCCCAGGGACTTTGGGGGCCGTTTT
TGTGGCCCGACCTGAGGAAGGGAGTCGATGTGGAATCCGACCCCGTCAGGATATGTGGTTCTGGTAGGAG
ACGAGAACCTAAAACAGTTCCCGCCTCCGTCTGAATTTTTGCTTTCGGTTTGGAACCGAAGCCGCGCGTC
TTGTCTGCTGCAGCGCTGCAGCATCGTTCTGTGTTGTCTCTGTCTGACTGTGTTTCTGTATTTGTCTGAA
AATTAGGGCCAGACTGTTACCACTCCCTTAAGTTTGACCTTAGGTCACTGGAAAGATGTCGAGCGGATCG
CTCACAACCAGTCGGTAGATGTCAAGAAGAGACGTTGGGTTACCTTCTGCTCTGCAGAATGGCCAACCTT
TAACGTCGGATGGCCGCGAGACGGCACCTTTAACCGAGACCTCATCACCCAGGTTAAGATCAAGGTCTTT
TCACCTGGCCCGCATGGACACCCAGACCAGGTCCCCTACATCGTGACCTGGGAAGCCTTGGCTTTTGACC
CCCCTCCCTGGGTCAAGCCCTTTGTACACCCTAAGCCTCCGCCTCCTCTTCCTCCATCCGCCCCGTCTCT
CCCCCTTGAACCTCCTCGTTCGACCCCGCCTCGATCCTCCCTTTATCCAGCCCTCACTCCTTCTCTAGGC
GCCGGAATTAGATCTCTCGAGGTTAGCTTATGGAGAGTAAATACAAGGAGATACTCTTGCTAACAGGCCT
GGATAACATCACTGATGAGGAACTGGATAGGTTTAAGTTCTTTCTTTCAGACGAGTTTAATATTGCCACA
GGCAAACTACATACTGCAAACAGAATACAAGTAGCTACCTTGATGATTCAAAATGCTGGGGCGGTGTCTG
CAGTGATGAAGACCATTCGTATTTTTCAGAAGTTGAATTATATGCTTTTGGCAAAACGTCTTCAGGAGGA
GAAGGAGAAAGTTGATAAGCAATACAAATCGGTAACAAAACCAAAGCCACTAAGTCAAGCTGAAATGAGT
CCTGCTGCATCTGCAGCCATCAGAAATGATGTCGCAAAGCAACGTGCTGCACCAAAAGTCTCTCCTCATG
TTAAGCCTGAACAGAAACAGATGGTGGCCCAGCAGGAATCTATCAGAGAAGGGTTTCAGAAGCGCTGTTT
GCCAGTTATGGTACTGAAAGCAAAGAAGCCCTTCACGTTTGAGACCCAAGAAGGCAAGCAGGAGATGTTT
CATGCTACAGTGGCTACAGAAAAGGAATTCTTCTTTGTAAAAGTTTTTAATACACTGCTGAAAGATAAAT
TCATTCCAAAGAGAATAATTATAATAGCAAGATATTATCGGCACAGTGGTTTCTTAGAGGTAAATAGCGC
CTCACGTGTGTTAGATGCTGAATCTGACCAAAAGGTTAATGTCCCGCTGAACATTATCAGAAAAGCTGGT
GAAACCCCGAAGATCAACACGCTTCAAACTCAGCCCCTTGGAACAATTGTGAATGGTTTGTTTGTAGTCC
AGAAGGTAACAGAAAAGAAGAAAAACATATTATTTGACCTAAGTGACAACACTGGGAAAATGGAAGTACT
GGGGGTTAGAAACGAGGACACAATGAAATGTAAGGAAGGAGATAAGGTTCGACTTACATTCTTCACACTG
TCAAAAAATGGAGAAAAACTACAGCTGACATCTGGAGTTCATAGCACCATAAAGGTTATTAAGGCCAAAA
AAAAAACAGAGGATCCCCGGGTACCGGTCGCCACCATGGACAACACCGAGGACGTCATCAAGGAGTTCAT
GCAGTTCAAGGTGCGCATGGAGGGCTCCGTGAACGGCCACTACTTCGAGATCGAGGGCGAGGGCGAGGGC
AAGCCCTACGAGGGCACCCAGACCGCCAAGCTGCAGGTGACCAAGGGCGGCCCCCTGCCCTTCGCCTGGG
ACATCCTGTCCCCCCAGTTCCAGTACGGCTCCAAGGCCTACGTGAAGCACCCCGCCGACATCCCCGACTA
CATGAAGCTGTCCTTCCCCGAGGGCTTCACCTGGGAGCGCTCCATGAACTTCGAGGACGGCGGCGTGGTG
GAGGTGCAGCAGGACTCCTCCCTGCAGGACGGCACCTTCATCTACAAGGTGAAGTTCAAGGGCGTGAACT
TCCCCGCCGACGGCCCCGTAATGCAGAAGAAGACTGCCGGCTGGGAGCCCTCCACCGAGAAGCTGTACCC
CCAGGACGGCGTGCTGAAGGGCGAGATCTCCCACGCCCTGAAGCTGAAGGACGGCGGCCACTACACCTGC
GACTTCAAGACCGTGTACAAGGCCAAGAAGCCCGTGCAGCTGCCCGGCAACCACTACGTGGACTCCAAGC
TGGACATCACCAACCACAACGAGGACTACACCGTGGTGGAGCAGTACGAGCACGCCGAGGCCCGCCACTC
CGGCTCCCAGTAGAGCGGCCACGAATTCTACCGGGTAGGGGAGGCGCTTTTCCCAAGGCAGTCTGGAGCA
TGCGCTTTAGCAGCCCCGCTGGGCACTTGGCGCTACACAAGTGGCCTCTGGCCTCGCACACATTCCACAT
CCACCGGTAGGCGCCAACCGGCTCCGTTCTTTGGTGGCCCCTTCGCGCCACCTTCTACTCCTCCCCTAGT
CAGGAAGTTCCCCCCCGCCCCGCAGCTCGCGTCGTGCAGGACGTGACAAATGGAAGTAGCACGTCTCACT
AGTCTCGTGCAGATGGACAGCACCGCTGAGCAATGGAAGCGGGTAGGCCTTTGGGGCAGCGGCCAATAGC
AGCTTTGCTCCTTCGCTTTCTGGGCTCAGAGGCTGGGAAGGGGTGGGTCCGGGGGCGGGCTCAGGGGCGG
GCTCAGGGGCGGGGCGGGCGCCCGAAGGTCCTCCGGAGGCCCGGCATTCTGCACGCTTCAAAAGCGCACG
TCTGCCGCGCTGTTCTCCTCTTCCTCATCTCCGGGCCTTTCGACCTGCAGCCCAAGCTTACCATGACCGA
GTACAAGCCCACGGTGCGCCTCGCCACCCGCGACGACGTCCCCAGGGCCGTACGCACCCTCGCCGCCGCG
TTCGCCGACTACCCCGCCACGCGCCACACCGTCGATCCGGACCGCCACATCGAGCGGGTCACCGAGCTGC
AAGAACTCTTCCTCACGCGCGTCGGGCTCGACATCGGCAAGGTGTGGGTCGCGGACGACGGCGCCGCGGT
GGCGGTCTGGACCACGCCGGAGAGCGTCGAAGCGGGGGCGGTGTTCGCCGAGATCGGCCCGCGCATGGCC
GAGTTGAGCGGTTCCCGGCTGGCCGCGCAGCAACAGATGGAAGGCCTCCTGGCGCCGCACCGGCCCAAGG
AGCCCGCGTGGTTCCTGGCCACCGTCGGCGTCTCGCCCGACCACCAGGGCAAGGGTCTGGGCAGCGCCGT
CGTGCTCCCCGGAGTGGAGGCGGCCGAGCGCGCCGGGGTGCCCGCCTTCCTGGAGACCTCCGCGCCCCGC
AACCTCCCCTTCTACGAGCGGCTCGGCTTCACCGTCACCGCCGACGTCGAGGTGCCCGAAGGACCGCGCA
CCTGGTGCATGACCCGCAAGCCCGGTGCCTGACGCCCGCCCCACGACCCGCAGCGCCCGACCGAAAGGAG
CGCACGACCCCATGCATCGATAAAATAAAAGATTTTATTTAGTCTCCAGAAAAAGGGGGGAATGAAAGAC
CCCACCTGTAGGTTTGGCAAGCTAGCTTAAGTAACGCCATTTTGCAAGGCATGGAAAATACATAACTGAG
AATAGAGAAGTTCAGATCAAGGTTAGGAACAGAGAGACAGCAGAATATGGGCCAAACAGGATATCTGTGG
TAAGCAGTTCCTGCCCCGGCTCAGGGCCAAGAACAGATGGTCCCCAGATGCGGTCCCGCCCTCAGCAGTT
TCTAGAGAACCATCAGATGTTTCCAGGGTGCCCCAAGGACCTGAAATGACCCTGTGCCTTATTTGAACTA
ACCAATCAGTTCGCTTCTCGCTTCTGTTCGCGCGCTTCTGCTCCCCGAGCTCAATAAAAGAGCCCACAAC
CCCTCACTCGGCGCGCCAGTCCTCCGATAGACTGCGTCGCCCGGGTACCCGTGTATCCAATAAACCCTCT
TGCAGTTGCATCCGACTTGTGGTCTCGCTGTTCCTTGGGAGGGTCTCCTCTGAGTGATTGACTACCCGTC
AGCGGGGGTCTTTCATGGGTAACAGTTTCTTGAAGTTGGAGAACAACATTCTGAGGGTAGGAGTCGAATA
TTAAGTAATCCTGACTCAATTAGCCACTGTTTTGAATCCACATACTCCAATACTCCTGAAATAGTTCATT
ATGGACAGCGCAGAAAGAGCTGGGGAGAATTGTGAAATTGTTATCCGCTCACAATTCCACACAACATACG
AGCCGGAAGCATAAAGTGTAAAGCCTGGGGTGCCTAATGAGTGAGCTAACTCACATTAATTGCGTTGCGC
TCACTGCCCGCTTTCCAGTCGGGAAACCTGTCGTGCCAGCTGCATTAATGAATCGGCCAACGCGCGGGGA
GAGGCGGTTTGCGTATTGGGCGCTCTTCCGCTTCCTCGCTCACTGACTCGCTGCGCTCGGTCGTTCGGCT
GCGGCGAGCGGTATCAGCTCACTCAAAGGCGGTAATACGGTTATCCACAGAATCAGGGGATAACGCAGGA
AAGAACATGTGAGCAAAAGGCCAGCAAAAGGCCAGGAACCGTAAAAAGGCCGCGTTGCTGGCGTTTTTCC
ATAGGCTCCGCCCCCCTGACGAGCATCACAAAAATCGACGCTCAAGTCAGAGGTGGCGAAACCCGACAGG
ACTATAAAGATACCAGGCGTTTCCCCCTGGAAGCTCCCTCGTGCGCTCTCCTGTTCCGACCCTGCCGCTT
ACCGGATACCTGTCCGCCTTTCTCCCTTCGGGAAGCGTGGCGCTTTCTCATAGCTCACGCTGTAGGTATC
TCAGTTCGGTGTAGGTCGTTCGCTCCAAGCTGGGCTGTGTGCACGAACCCCCCGTTCAGCCCGACCGCTG
CGCCTTATCCGGTAACTATCGTCTTGAGTCCAACCCGGTAAGACACGACTTATCGCCACTGGCAGCAGCC
ACTGGTAACAGGATTAGCAGAGCGAGGTATGTAGGCGGTGCTACAGAGTTCTTGAAGTGGTGGCCTAACT
ACGGCTACACTAGAAGAACAGTATTTGGTATCTGCGCTCTGCTGAAGCCAGTTACCTTCGGAAAAAGAGT
TGGTAGCTCTTGATCCGGCAAACAAACCACCGCTGGTAGCGGTGGTTTTTTTGTTTGCAAGCAGCAGATT
ACGCGCAGAAAAAAAGGATCTCAAGAAGATCCTTTGATCTTTTCTACGGGGTCTGACGCTCAGTGGAACG
AAAACTCACGTTAAGGGATTTTGGTCATGAGATTATCAAAAAGGATCTTCACCTAGATCCTTTTAAATTA
AAAATGAAGTTTTAAATCAATCTAAAGTATATATGAGTAAACTTGGTCTGACAGTTACCAATGCTTAATC
AGTGAGGCACCTATCTCAGCGATCTGTCTATTTCGTTCATCCATAGTTGCCTGACTCCCCGTCGTGTAGA
TAACTACGATACGGGAGGGCTTACCATCTGGCCCCAGTGCTGCAATGATACCGCGAGACCCACGCTCACC
GGCTCCAGATTTATCAGCAATAAACCAGCCAGCCGGAAGGGCCGAGCGCAGAAGTGGTCCTGCAACTTTA
TCCGCCTCCATCCAGTCTATTAATTGTTGCCGGGAAGCTAGAGTAAGTAGTTCGCCAGTTAATAGTTTGC
GCAACGTTGTTGCCATTGCTACAGGCATCGTGGTGTCACGCTCGTCGTTTGGTATGGCTTCATTCAGCTC
CGGTTCCCAACGATCAAGGCGAGTTACATGATCCCCCATGTTGTGCAAAAAAGCGGTTAGCTCCTTCGGT
CCTCCGATCGTTGTCAGAAGTAAGTTGGCCGCAGTGTTATCACTCATGGTTATGGCAGCACTGCATAATT
CTCTTACTGTCATGCCATCCGTAAGATGCTTTTCTGTGACTGGTGAGTACTCAACCAAGTCATTCTGAGA
ATAGTGTATGCGGCGACCGAGTTGCTCTTGCCCGGCGTCAATACGGGATAATACCGCGCCACATAGCAGA
ACTTTAAAAGTGCTCATCATTGGAAAACGTTCTTCGGGGCGAAAACTCTCAAGGATCTTACCGCTGTTGA
GATCCAGTTCGATGTAACCCACTCGTGCACCCAACTGATCTTCAGCATCTTTTACTTTCACCAGCGTTTC
TGGGTGAGCAAAAACAGGAAGGCAAAATGCCGCAAAAAAGGGAATAAGGGCGACACGGAAATGTTGAATA
CTCATACTCTTCCTTTTTCAATATTATTGAAGCATTTATCAGGGTTATTGTCTCATGAGCGGATACATAT
TTGAATGTATTTAGAAAAATAAACAAATAGGGGTTCCGCGCACATTTCCCCGAAAAGTGCCACCTGACGT
CTAAGAAACCATTATTATCATGACATTAACCTATAAAAATAGGCGTATCACGAGGCCCTTTCGTCTCGCG
CGTTTCGGTGATGACGGTGAAAACCTCTGACACATGCAGCTCCCGGAGACGGTCACAGCTTGTCTGTAAG
CGGATGCCGGGAGCAGACAAGCCCGTCAGGGCGCGTCAGCGGGTGTTGGCGGGTGTCGGGGCTGGCTTAA
CTATGCGGCATCAGAGCAGATTGTACTGAGAGTGCACCATATGCGGTGTGAAATACCGCACAGATGCGTA
AGGAGAAAATACCGCATCAGGCGCCATTCGCCATTCAGGCTGCGCAACTGTTGGGAAGGGCGATCGGTGC
GGGCCTCTTCGCTATTACGCCAGCTGGCGAAAGGGGGATGTGCTGCAAGGCGATTAAGTTGGGTAACGCC
AGGGTTTTCCCAGTCACGACGTTGTAAAACGACGGCGCAAGGAATGGTGCATGCAAGGAGATGGCGCCCA
ACAGTCCCCCGGCCACGGGGCCTGCCACCATACCCACGCCGAAACAAGCGCTCATGAGCCCGAAGTGGCG
AGCCCGATCTTCCCCATCGGTGATGTCGGCGATATAGGCGCCAGCAACCGCACCTGTGGCGCCGGTGATG
CCGGCCACGATGCGTCCGGCGTAGAGGCGATTAGTCCAATTTGTTAAAGACAGGATATCAGTGGTCCAGG
CTCTAGTTTTGACTCAACAATATCACCAGCTGAAGCCTATAGAGTACGAGCCATAGATAAAATAAAAGAT
TTTATTTAGTCTCCAGAAAAAGGGGGGAA
Features (pLannotate 1.2.2; 21 found; start..end, strand, type, name):
    579..920     +  misc_feature   MESV Ψ: packaging signal of murine embryonic stem cell virus
    987..1403    +  CDS            gag (truncated): truncated Moloney murine leukemia virus (MMLV) gag gene lacking the start codon
   1430..2458    +  CDS            AIM2: AIM2_HUMAN - Experimental evidence at protein level: Swiss-Prot protein existence level 1. Involved in innate immune response by recognizing cytosolic double-stranded DNA and inducing caspase-1-activating inflammasome formation in macrophages. Upon binding to DNA is thought to undergo oligomerization and to associate with PYCARD initiating the recruitment of caspase-1 precusrsor and processing of interleukin-1 beta and interleukin-18. Detects cytosolic dsDNA of viral and bacterial origin in a non-sequence-specific manner. Can also trigger PYCARD-dependent, caspase-1-independent cell death that
   2458..2476    -  misc_feature   MCS (fragment): pUC18/19 multiple cloning site
   2486..3163    +  CDS            DsRed-Monomer: monomeric derivative of DsRed fluorescent protein (Strongin et al., 2007) mammalian codon-optimized
   3183..3682    +  promoter       PGK promoter: mouse phosphoglycerate kinase 1 promoter
   3703..4302    +  CDS            PuroR: puromycin N-acetyltransferase; pac from Streptomyces alboniger; confers resistance to puromycin
   4402..4916    +  LTR            3' LTR: 3' long terminal repeat from murine embryonic stem cell virus
   5078..5094    -  protein_bind   lac operator: The lac repressor binds to the lac operator to inhibit transcription in E. coli. This inhibition can be relieved by adding lactose or isopropyl-β-D-thiogalactopyranoside (IPTG). lac repressor encoded by lacI
   5102..5132    -  promoter       lac promoter: promoter for the E. coli lac operon
   5147..5168    -  protein_bind   CAP binding site: CAP binding activates transcription in the presence of cAMP. E. coli catabolite activator protein
   5181..5273    -  CDS            lacI (fragment): lac repressor; lacI; The lac repressor binds to the lac operator to inhibit transcription in E. coli. This inhibition can be relieved by adding lactose or isopropyl-β-D-thiogalactopyranoside (IPTG).
   5456..6044    -  rep_origin     ori: high-copy-number ColE1/pMB1/pBR322/pUC origin of replication
   6215..7075    -  CDS            AmpR: β-lactamase; bla; confers resistance to ampicillin, carbenicillin, and related antibiotics
   7076..7180    -  promoter       AmpR promoter: bla
   7275..7310    +  CDS            rop (fragment): Rop protein, which maintains plasmids at low copy number; rop
   7412..7511    +  misc_feature   bom (fragment): basis of mobility region from pBR322
   7517..7666    -  CDS            lacZα (fragment): LacZα fragment of β-galactosidase; lacZ fragment
   7666..7867    -  CDS            TcR (fragment): tetracycline efflux protein; tet; confers resistance to tetracycline
   7868..7966    +  CDS            env (fragment): murine leukemia virus gPr80 envelope polyprotein precursor; env; proteolytically cleaved into gp70SU and p15TM subunits
   8008..515     +  LTR            5' LTR (across the origin): 5' long terminal repeat from murine embryonic stem cell virus
