[The description below was written by a language model from this plasmid's Addgene catalogue record and pLannotate feature annotations shown in this document.]
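Description:
pMSCVpuro-hAIM2-DsRed monomer is an 8.0 kb gammaretroviral expression vector built on the pMSCVpuro backbone and designed to express human AIM2 fused to a red fluorescent protein in mammalian cells. It is propagated in E. coli through a high-copy ColE1/pUC-type origin with β-lactamase (ampicillin) selection. The remaining bacterial annotations (fragments of lacI, lacZα, rop, bom and a tetracycline resistance gene, plus a lac promoter/operator) are non-functional leftovers of the backbone's cloning history.

The retroviral unit is flanked by murine embryonic stem cell virus 5' and 3' LTRs. Downstream of the 5' LTR lie the MESV Ψ packaging signal and a truncated MMLV gag segment lacking its start codon, which together promote encapsidation of the vector RNA. Because the gag, pol and env functions are absent apart from small fragments, these must be supplied in trans by a packaging system. The 5' LTR serves as the promoter for the 1,029 bp human AIM2 coding sequence. A short polylinker remnant joins AIM2 to a mammalian codon-optimised DsRed-Monomer, placing the tag at the C terminus. A separate internal cassette, in which the mouse PGK promoter drives puromycin N-acetyltransferase, allows selection of transduced or transfected cells.

AIM2 is a cytosolic double-stranded DNA sensor that oligomerises on DNA binding and recruits the adaptor PYCARD (ASC) to assemble a caspase-1-activating inflammasome. This leads to interleukin-1β and interleukin-18 processing and cell death. The fluorescent fusion suits stable cell lines in which AIM2 localisation can be followed by fluorescence microscopy, for example in studies of inflammasome responses to cytoplasmic DNA.
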