Addgene plasmid #51609: pMSCVpuro-hAIM2-DsRed monomer
Purpose: Express DsRed monomer-tagged hAIM2 in mammalian cells
Depositing lab: Emad Alnemri. Depositing organization: Thomas Jefferson University. Publication: AIM2 activates the inflammasome and cell death in response to cytoplasmic DNA. Fernandes-Alnemri T, Yu JW, Datta P, Wu J, Alnemri ES. Nature. 2009 Mar 26;458(7237):509-13. doi: 10.1038/nature07710. Epub 2009 Jan 21. PubMed 19158676.
Backbone
  Vector backbone: pMSCVpuro
  Backbone manufacturer: clontech
  Backbone size w/o insert (bp): 6264
  Total vector size (bp): 8009
  Vector type: Mammalian Expression, Retroviral
  Selectable markers: Puromycin
Growth in bacteria
  Bacterial resistance: Ampicillin, 100 μg/mL
  Growth temperature: 37°C
  Growth strain: DH5alpha
  Copy number: Unknown
Gene/Insert
  Gene/Insert name: AIM2
  Species: H. sapiens (human)
  Insert size (bp): 1029
  Entrez Gene: AIM2 (a.k.a. PYHIN4)
  Promoter: MESV
  Tag / fusion protein: DsRed monomer (C terminal on insert)
  Cloning method: Unknown
  Sequencing primers: 5′ 5' MSCV primer; 3′ 3' MSCV primer
Terms and licenses: Academic/Nonprofit Terms; Industry Terms: Not Available to Industry
How to cite: pMSCVpuro-hAIM2-DsRed monomer was a gift from Emad Alnemri (Addgene plasmid # 51609 ; http://n2t.net/addgene:51609 ; RRID:Addgene_51609)
