>Addgene plasmid #51609 | pMSCVpuro-hAIM2-DsRed monomer | addgene partial sequence | sequence record 80858 | pBABE5 5'-CTTTATCCAGCCCTCAC-3'
CTCTCGAGGTTAGCTTATGGAGAGTAAATACAAGGAGATACTCTTGCTAACAGGCCTGGATAACATCACT
GATGAGGAACTGGATAGGTTTAAGTTCTTTCTTTCAGACGAGTTTAATATTGCCACAGGCAAACTACATA
CTGCAAACAGAATACAAGTAGCTACCTTGATGATTCAAAATGCTGGGGCGGTGTCTGCAGTGATGAAGAC
CATTCGTATTTTTCAGAAGTTGAATTATATGCTTTTGGCAAAACGTCTTCAGGAGGAGAAGGAGAAAGTT
GATAAGCAATACAAATCGGTAACAAAACCAAAGCCACTAAGTCAAGCTGAAATGAGTCCTGCTGCATCTG
CAGCCATCAGAAATGATGTCGCAAAGCAACGTGCTGCACCAAAAGTCTCTCCTCATGTTAAGCCTGAACA
GAAACAGATGGTGGCCCAGCAGGAATCTATCAGAGAAGGGTTTCAGAAGCGCTGTTTGCCAGTTATGGTA
CTGAAAGCAAAGAAGCCCTTCACGTTTGAGACCCAAGAAGGCAAGCAGGAGATGTTTCATGCTACAGTGG
CTACAGAAAAGGAATTCTTCTTTGTAAAAGTTTTTAATACACTGCTGAAAGATAAATTCATTCCAAAGAG
AATAATTATAATAGCAAGATATTATCGGCACAGTGGTTTCTTAGAGGTAAATAGCGCCTCACGTGTGTTA
GATGCTGAATCTGACCAAAAGGTTAATGTCCCGCTGAACATTATCAGAAAAGCTGGTGAAACCCCGAAGA
TCAACACGCTTCAAACTCAGCCCCTTGGAACAATTGTGAATGGTTTGTTTGTAGTCCAGAAGGTAACAGA
AAAGAAGAAAAACATATTATTTGACCTAAGTGACAACACTGGGAAAATGGAAGTACTGGGGGTTAGAAAC
GAGGACACAATGAAATGTAA
