>Addgene plasmid #51609 | pMSCVpuro-hAIM2-DsRed monomer | addgene partial sequence | sequence record 81522 | pPHAGE-3 5'-GCT CCA GAC TGC CTT GGG AAA AGC-3'
TCTACTGGGAGCCGGAGTGGCGGGCCTCGGCGTGCTCGTACTGCTCCACCACGGTGTAGTCCTCGTTGTG
GTTGGTGATGTCCAGCTTGGAGTCCACGTAGTGGTTGCCGGGCAGCTGCACGGGCTTCTTGGCCTTGTAC
ACGGTCTTGAAGTCGCAGGTGTAGTGGCCGCCGTCCTTCAGCTTCAGGGCGTGGGAGATCTCGCCCTTCA
GCACGCCGTCCTGGGGGTACAGCTTCTCGGTGGAGGGCTCCCAGCCGGCAGTCTTCTTCTGCATTACGGG
GCCGTCGGCGGGGAAGTTCACGCCCTTGAACTTCACCTTGTAGATGAAGGTGCCGTCCTGCAGGGAGGAG
TCCTGCTGCACCTCCACCACGCCGCCGTCCTCGAAGTTCATGGAGCGCTCCCAGGTGAAGCCCTCGGGGA
AGGACAGCTTCATGTAGTCGGGGATGTCGGCGGGGTGCTTCACGTAGGCCTTGGAGCCGTACTGGAACTG
GGGGGACAGGATGTCCCAGGCGAAGGGCAGGGGGCCGCCCTTGGTCACCTGCAGCTTGGCGGTCTGGGTG
CCCTCGTAGGGCTTGCCCTCGCCCTCGCCCTCGATCTCGAAGTAGTGGCCGTTCACGGAGCCCTCCATGC
GCACCTTGAACTGCATGAACTCCTTGATGACGTCCTCGGTGTTGTCCATGGTGGCGACCGGTACCCGGGG
ATCCTCTGTTTTTTTTTTGGCCTTAATAACCTTTATGGTGCTATGAACTCCAGATGTCAGCTGTAGTTTT
TCTCCATTTTTTGACAGTGTGAAGAATGTAAGTCGAACCTTATCTCCTTCC
